>Addgene plasmid #111620 | miniTn7(Gm)PA1/04/03-eyfp-a | addgene full sequence | sequence record 212090 | Addgene NGS Result
ACCTAACAATTCGTTCAAGCCGAGATCGGCTTCCCGGCCGCGGAGTTGTTCGGTAAATTGTCACAACGCC
GCGGCCAATTCTAATTGGGGACCCTAGAGGTCCCCTTTTTTATTTTAAAAATTTTTTCACAAAACGGTTT
ACAAGCATAAAGCTTGCTCAATCAATCACCGGATCCCGACGGGCCCGGTACCGCGGCCGCGCGAATTCGA
GCTCGGTACCATTTATCAGGGTTATTGTCTCATGAGCGGATACATATTTGAATGTATTTAGAAAAATAAA
CAAATAGGGGTTCCGCGCACATTTCCCCGAAAAGTGCCACCTGACGTCTAAGAAACCATTATTATCATGA
CATTAACCTATAAAAATAGGCGTATCACGAGGCCCTTTCGTCTTCACCTCGAGAAAATTTATCAAAAAGA
GTGTTGACTTGTGAGCGGATAACAATGATACTTAGATTCAATTGTGAGCGGATAACAATTTCACACATCT
AGAATTAAAGAGGAGAAATTAAGCATGCTGAGCAAGGGCGAGGAGCTGTTCACCGGGGTGGTGCCCATCC
TGGTCGAGCTGGACGGCGACGTAAACGGCCACAAGTTCAGCGTGTCCGGCGAGGGCGAGGGCGATGCCAC
CTACGGCAAGCTGACCCTGAAGTTCATCTGCACCACCGGCAAGCTGCCCGTGCCCTGGCCCACCCTCGTG
ACCACCTTCGGCTACGGCCTGCAGTGCTTCGCCCGCTACCCCGACCACATGAAGCAGCACGACTTCTTCA
AGTCCGCCATGCCCGAAGGCTACGTCCAGGAGCGCACCATCTTCTTCAAGGACGACGGCAACTACAAGAC
CCGCGCCGAGGTGAAGTTCGAGGGCGACACCCTGGTGAACCGCATCGAGCTGAAGGGCATCGACTTCAAG
GAGGACGGCAACATCCTGGGGCACAAGCTGGAGTACAACTACAACAGCCACAACGTCTATATCATGGCCG
ACAAGCAGAAGAACGGCATCAAGGTGAACTTCAAGATCCGCCACAACATCGAGGACGGCAGCGTGCAGCT
CGCCGACCACTACCAGCAGAACACCCCCATCGGCGACGGCCCCGTGCTGCTGCCCGACAACCACTACCTG
AGCTACCAGTCCGCCCTGAGCAAAGACCCCAACGAGAAGCGCGATCACATGGTCCTGCTGGAGTTCGTGA
CCGCCGCCGGGATCACTCTCGGCATGGACGAGCTGTACAAGTAATAAGCTTAATTAGCTGAGCTTGGACT
CCTGTTGATAGATCCAGTAATGACCTCAGAACTCCATCTGGATTTGTTCAGAACGCTCGGTTGCCGCCGG
GCGTTTTTTATTGGTGAGAATCCAAGCTAGCTTGGCGAGATTTTCAGGAGCTAAGGAAGCTAAAATGGAG
AAAAAAATCACTGGATATACCACCGTTGATATATCCCAATGGCATCGTAAAGAACATTTTGAGGCATTTC
AGTCAGTTGCTCAATGTACCTATAACCAGACCGTTCAGCTGGATATTACGGCCTTTTTAAAGACCGTAAA
GAAAAATAAGCACAAGTTTTATCCGGCCTTTATTCACATTCTTGCCCGCCTGATGAATGCTCATCCGGAA
TTTCGTATGGCAATGAAAGACGGTGAGCTGGTGATATGGGATAGTGTTCACCCTTGTTACACCGTTTTCC
ATGAGCAAACTGAAACGTTTTCATCGCTCTGGAGTGAATACCACGACGATTTCCGGCAGTTTCTACACAT
ATATTCGCAAGATGTGGCGTGTTACGGTGAAAACCTGGCCTATTTCCCTAAAGGGTTTATTGAGAATATG
TTTTTCGTCTCAGCCAATCCCTGGGTGAGTTTCACCAGTTTTGATTTAAACGTGGCCAATATGGACAACT
TCTTCGCCCCCGTTTTCACCATGGGCAAATATTATACGCAAGGCGACAAGGTGCTGATGCCGCTGGCGAT
TCAGGTTCATCATGCCGTTTGTGATGGCTTCCATGTCGGCAGAATGCTTAATGAATTACAACAGTACTGC
GATGAGTGGCAGGGCGGGGCGTAATTTTTTTAAGGCAGTTATTGGTGCCCTTAAACGCCTGGGGTAATGA
CTCTCTAGCTTGAGGCATCAAATAAAACGAAAGGCTCAGTCGAAAGACTGGGCCTTTCGTTTTATCTGTT
GTTTGTCGGTGAACGCTCTCCTGAGTAGGACAAATCCGCCGCTAGGAGCTTGCGGCCGCCTTAAGACGCG
TGGATCCCCGGGAATTTCGACCCCACGCCCCTCTTTAATACGACGGGCAATTTGCACTTCAGAAAATGAA
GAGTTTGCTTTAGCCATAACAAAAGTCCAGTATGCTTTTTCACAGCATAACTGGACTGATTTCAGTTTAC
AACTATTCTGTCTAGTTTAAGACTTTATTGTCATAGTTTAGATCTATTTTGTTCAGTTTAAGACTTTATT
GTCCGCCCACACCCGCTTACGCAGGGCATCCATTTATTACTCAACCGTAACCGATTTTGCCAGGTTACGC
GGCTGGTCCTCTAGAGGATCCTTTTTGTCCGGTGTTGGGTTGAAGGTGAAGCCGGTCGGGGCCGCAGCGG
GGGCCGGCTTTTCAGCCTTGCCCCCCTGCTTCGGCCGCCGTGGCTCCGGCGTCTTGGGTGCCGGCGCGGG
TTCCGCAGCCTTGGCCTGCGGTGCGGGCACATCGGCGGGCTTGGCCTTGATGTGCCGCCTGGCGTGCGAG
CGGAACGTCTCGTAGGAGAACTTGACCTTCCCCGTTTCCCGCATGTGCTCCCAAATGGTGACGAGCGCAT
AGCCGGACGCTAACGCCGCCTCGACATCCGCCCTCACCGCCAGGAACGCAACCGCAGCCTCATCACGCCG
GCGCTTCTTGGCCGCGCGGGATTCAACCCACTCGGCCAGCTCGTCGGTGTAGCTCTTTGGCATCGTCTCT
CGCCTGTCCCCTCAGTTCAGTAATTTCCTGCATTTGCCTGTTTCCAGTCGGTAGATATTCCACAAAACAG
CAGGGAAGCAGCGCTTTTCCGCTGCATAACCCTGCTTCGGGGTCATTATAGCGATTTTTTCGGTATATCC
ATCCTTTTTCGCACGATATACAGGATTTTGCCAAAGGGTTCGTGTAGACTTTCCTTGGTGTATCCAACGG
CGTCAGCCGGGCAGGATAGGTGAAGTAGGCCCACCCGCGAGCGGGTGTTCCTTCTTCACTGTCCCTTATT
CGCACCTGGCGGTGCTCAACGGGAATCCTGCTCTGCGAGGCTGGCCGGCTACCGCCGGCGTAACAGATGA
GGGCAAGCGGATGGCTGATGAAACCAAGCCAACCAGGAAGGGCAGCCCACCTATCAAGGTGTACTGCCTT
CCAGACGAACGAAGAGCGATTGAGGAAAAGGCGGCGGCGGCCGGCATGAGCCTGTCGGCCTACCTGCTGG
CCGTCGGCCAGGGCTACAAAATCACGGGCGTCGTGGACTATGAGCACGTCCGCGAGCTGGCCCGCATCAA
TGGCGACCTGGGCCGCCTGGGCGGCCTGCTGAAACTCTGGCTCACCGACGACCCGCGCACGGCGCGGTTC
GGTGATGCCACGATCCTCGCCCTGCTGGCGAAGATCGAAGAGAAGCAGGACGAGCTTGGCAAGGTCATGA
TGGGCGTGGTCCGCCCGAGGGCAGAGCCATGACTTTTTTAGCCGCTAAAACGGCCGGGGGGTGCGCGTGA
TTGCCAAGCACGTCCCCATGCGCTCCATCAAGAAGAGCGACTTCGCGGAGCTGGTGAAGTACATCACCGA
CGAGCAAGGCAAGACCGAGCGCCTGGGTCACGTGCGCGTCACGAACTGCGAGGCAAACACCCTGCCCGCT
GTCATGGCCGAGGTGATGGCGACCCAGCACGGCAACACCCGTTCCGAGGCCGACAAGACCTATCACCTGC
TGGTTAGCTTCCGCGCGGGAGAGAAGCCCGACGCGGAGACGTTGCGCGCGATTGAGGACCGCATCTGCGC
TGGGCTTGGCTTCGCCGAGCATCAGCGCGTCAGTGCCGTGCATCACGACACCGACAACCTGCACATCCAT
ATCGCCATCAACAAGATTCACCCGACCCGAAACACCATCCATGAGCCGTATCGGGCCTACCGCGCCCTCG
CTGACCTCTGCGCGACGCTCGAACGGGACTACGGGCTTGAGCGTGACAATCACGAAACGCGGCAGCGCGT
TTCCGAGAACCGCGCGAACGACATGGAGCGGCACGCGGGCGTGGAAAGCCTGGTCGGCTGGATCCTCTAG
AGTCCTGCATTAATGAATCGGCCAACGCGCGGGGAGAGGCGGTTTGCGTATTGGGCGCTCTTCCGCTTCC
TCGCTCACTGACTCGCTGCGCTCGGTCGTTCGGCTGCGGCGAGCGGTATCAGCTCACTCAAAGGCGGTAA
TACGGTTATCCACAGAATCAGGGGATAACGCAGGAAAGAACATGTGAGCAAAAGGCCAGCAAAAGGCCAG
GAACCGTAAAAAGGCCGCGTTGCTGGCGTTTTTCCATAGGCTCCGCCCCCCTGACGAGCATCACAAAAAT
CGACGCTCAAGTCAGAGGTGGCGAAACCCGACAGGACTATAAAGATACCAGGCGTTTCCCCCTGGAAGCT
CCCTCGTGCGCTCTCCTGTTCCGACCCTGCCGCTTACCGGATACCTGTCCGCCTTTCTCCCTTCGGGAAG
CGTGGCGCTTTCTCATAGCTCACGCTGTAGGTATCTCAGTTCGGTGTAGGTCGTTCGCTCCAAGCTGGGC
TGTGTGCACGAACCCCCCGTTCAGCCCGACCGCTGCGCCTTATCCGGTAACTATCGTCTTGAGTCCAACC
CGGTAAGACACGACTTATCGCCACTGGCAGCAGCCACTGGTAACAGGATTAGCAGAGCGAGGTATGTAGG
CGGTGCTACAGAGTTCTTGAAGTGGTGGCCTAACTACGGCTACACTAGAAGAACAGTATTTGGTATCTGC
GCTCTGCTGAAGCCAGTTACCTTCGGAAAAAGAGTTGGTAGCTCTTGATCCGGCAAACAAACCACCGCTG
GTAGCGGTGGTTTTTTTGTTTGCAAGCAGCAGATTACGCGCAGAAAAAAAGGATCTCAAGAAGATCCTTT
GATCTTTTCTACGGGGTCTGACGCTCAGTGGAACGAAAACTCACGTTAAGGGATTTTGGTCATGAGATTA
TCAAAAAGGATCTTCACCTAGATCCTTTTAAATTAAAAATGAAGTTTTAAATCAATCTAAAGTATATATG
AGTAAACTTGGTCTGACAGTTACCAATGCTTAATCAGTGAGGCACCTATCTCAGCGATCTGTCTATTTCG
TTCATCCATAGTTGCCTGACTCCCCGTCGTGTAGATAACTACGATACGGGAGGGCTTACCATCTGGCCCC
AGTGCTGCAATGATACCGCGAGACCCACGCTCACCGGCTCCAGATTTATCAGCAATAAACCAGCCAGCCG
GAAGGGCCGAGCGCAGAAGTGGTCCTGCAACTTTATCCGCCTCCATCCAGTCTATTAATTGTTGCCGGGA
AGCTAGAGTAAGTAGTTCGCCAGTTAATAGTTTGCGCAACGTTGTTGCCATTGCTACAGGCATCGTGGTG
TCACGCTCGTCGTTTGGTATGGCTTCATTCAGCTCCGGTTCCCAACGATCAAGGCGAGTTACATGATCCC
CCATGTTGTGCAAAAAAGCGGTTAGCTCCTTCGGTCCTCCGATCGTTGTCAGAAGTAAGTTGGCCGCAGT
GTTATCACTCATGGTTATGGCAGCACTGCATAATTCTCTTACTGTCATGCCATCCGTAAGATGCTTTTCT
GTGACTGGTGAGTACTCAACCAAGTCATTCTGAGAATAGTGTATGCGGCGACCGAGTTGCTCTTGCCCGG
CGTCAATACGGGATAATACCGCGCCACATAGCAGAACTTTAAAAGTGCTCATCATTGGAAAACGTTCTTC
GGGGCGAAAACTCTCAAGGATCTTACCGCTGTTGAGATCCAGTTCGATGTAACCCACTCGTGCACCCAAC
TGATCTTCAGCATCTTTTACTTTCACCAGCGTTTCTGGGTGAGCAAAAACAGGAAGGCAAAATGCCGCAA
AAAAGGGAATAAGGGCGACACGGAAATGTTGAATACTCATACTCTTCCTTTTTCAATATTATTGAAGCAT
TTATCAGGGTTATTGTCTCATGAGCGGATACATATTTGAATGTATTTAGAAAAATAAACAAATAGGGGTT
CCGCGCACATTTCCCCGAAAAGTGCCACCTGACGTCTAAGAAACCATTATTATCATGACATTAACCTATA
AAAATAGGCGTATCACGAGGCCCTTTCGTCTCGCGCGTTTCGGTGATGACGGTGAAAACCTCTGACACAT
GCAGCTCCCGGAGACGGTCACAGCTTGTCTGTAAGCGGATGCCGGGAGCAGACAAGCCCGTCAGGGCGCG
TCAGCGGGTGTTGGCGGGTGTCGGGGCTGGCTTAACTATGCGGCATCAGAGCAGATTGTACTGAGAGTGC
ACCATATGCGGTGTGAAATACCGCACAGATGCGTAAGGAGAAAATACCGCATCAGGCGCCATTCGCCATT
CAGGCTGCGCAACTGTTGGGAAGGGCGATCGGTGCGGGCCTCTTCGCTATTACGCCAGCTGGCGAAAGGG
GGATGTGCTGCAAGGCGATTAAGTTGGGTAACGCCAGGGTTTTCCCAGTCACGACGTTGTAAAACGACGG
CCAGTGAATTCGAGCTCGCCCAAACATAACAGGAAGAAAAATGCCCCGCTGTGGGCGGACAAAATAGTTG
GGAACTGGGAGGGGTGGAAATGGAGTTTTTAAGGATTATTTAGGGAAGAGTGACAAAATAGATGGGAACT
GGGTGTAGCGTCGTAAGCTAATACGAAAATTAAAAATGACAAAATAGTTTGGAACTAGATTTCACTTATC
TGGTTGGCCTGCAGGTCGACTAGAGTCGGGGATCCGGTGATTGATTGAGCAAGCTTTATGCTTGTAAACC
GTTTTGTGAAAAAATTTTTAAAATAAAAAAGGGGACCTCTAGGGTCCCCAATTACGAATTGACATAAGCC
TGTTCGGTTCGTAAACTGTAATGCAAGTAGCGTATGCGCTCACGCAACTGGTCCAGAACCTTGACCGAAC
GCAGCGGTGGTAACGGCGCAGTGGCGGTTTTCATGGCTTGTTATGACTGTTTTTTTGTACAGTCTATGCC
TCGGGCATCCAAGCAGCAAGCGCGTTACGCCGTGGGTCGATGTTTGATGTTATGGAGCAGCAACGATGTT
ACGCAGCAGCAACGATGTTACGCAGCAGGGCAGTCGCCCTAAAACAAAGTTAGGTGGCTCAAGTATGGGC
ATCATTCGCACATGTAGGCTCGGCCCTGACCAAGTCAAATCCATGCGGGCTGCTCTTGATCTTTTCGGTC
GTGAGTTCGGAGACGTAGCCACCTACTCCCAACATCAGCCGGACTCCGATTACCTCGGGAACTTGCTCCG
TAGTAAGACATTCATCGCGCTTGCTGCCTTCGACCAAGAAGCGGTTGTTGGCGCTCTCGCGGCTTACGTT
CTGCCCAAGTTTGAGCAGCCGCGTAGTGAGATCTATATCTATGATCTCGCAGTCTCCGGCGAGCACCGGA
GGCAGGGCATTGCCACCGCGCTCATCAATCTCCTCAAGCATGAGGCCAACGCGCTTGGTGCTTATGTGAT
CTACGTGCAAGCAGATTACGGTGACGATCCCGCAGTGGCTCTCTATACAAAGTTGGGCATACGGGAAGAA
GTGATGCACTTTGATATCGACCCAAGTACCGCC
Features (pLannotate 1.2.2; 24 found; start..end, strand, type, name):
    203..220     +  misc_feature   MCS (fragment): pUC18/19 multiple cloning site
    220..297     -  promoter       AmpR promoter (fragment): bla
    429..445     +  protein_bind   lac operator: The lac repressor binds to the lac operator to inhibit transcription in E. coli. This inhibition can be relieved by adding lactose or isopropyl-β-D-thiogalactopyranoside (IPTG). lac repressor encoded by lacI
    462..478     +  protein_bind   lac operator: The lac repressor binds to the lac operator to inhibit transcription in E. coli. This inhibition can be relieved by adding lactose or isopropyl-β-D-thiogalactopyranoside (IPTG). lac repressor encoded by lacI
    515..1231    +  CDS            EYFP: EYFP is a basic (constitutively fluorescent) green/yellow fluorescent protein published in 1996, derived from Aequorea victoria. It is reported to be a very rapidly-maturing weak dimer with high acid sensitivity.
   1257..1351    +  terminator     lambda t0 terminator: transcription terminator from phage lambda
   1366..1394    +  promoter       cat promoter (fragment): promoter of the E. coli cat gene encoding chloramphenicol acetyltransferase
   1395..2051    +  CDS            cat: CAT_ECOLX - Experimental evidence at protein level: Swiss-Prot protein existence level 1. This enzyme is an effector of chloramphenicol resistance in bacteria. From Escherichia coli. This protein is used as a marker in many commonly used cloning vectors, such as pACYC184.
   2119..2205    +  terminator     rrnB T1 terminator: Escherichia coli rrnB; transcription terminator T1 from the E. coli rrnB gene
   2263..2461    +  mobile_element Tn7R (fragment): mini-Tn7 element (right end of the Tn7 transposon) Tn7
   2532..2933    -  CDS            traK: TRAK4_ECOLX - Experimental evidence at protein level: Swiss-Prot protein existence level 1. From Escherichia coli.
   3159..3268    +  oriT           oriT: incP origin of transfer
   3301..3672    +  CDS            traJ: oriT-recognizing protein; traJ
   3710..4264    +  CDS            traI (fragment): TRAI6_ECOLX - Experimental evidence at protein level: Swiss-Prot protein existence level 1. The initiation process of transfer DNA synthesis requires the interaction of at least three plasmid-specific components (TraH, I, and J) at the transfer origin resulting in the assembly of a specialised nucleoprotein complex - the relaxosome. Site- and strand-specific cleavage at the transfer origin is dependent on TraI and TraJ. From Escherichia coli.
   4275..4328    -  CDS            lacI (fragment): lac repressor; lacI; The lac repressor binds to the lac operator to inhibit transcription in E. coli. This inhibition can be relieved by adding lactose or isopropyl-β-D-thiogalactopyranoside (IPTG).
   4511..5099    -  rep_origin     ori: high-copy-number ColE1/pMB1/pBR322/pUC origin of replication
   5270..6130    -  CDS            AmpR: β-lactamase; bla; confers resistance to ampicillin, carbenicillin, and related antibiotics
   6131..6235    -  promoter       AmpR promoter: bla
   6330..6365    +  CDS            rop (fragment): Rop protein, which maintains plasmids at low copy number; rop
   6467..6566    +  misc_feature   bom (fragment): basis of mobility region from pBR322
   6572..6729    -  CDS            lacZα (fragment): LacZα fragment of β-galactosidase; lacZ fragment
   6770..6935    +  mobile_element Tn7L: mini-Tn7 element (left end of the Tn7 transposon) Tn7
   7059..7087    +  promoter       Pc promoter: intI1 (promoter lies within the coding sequence); class 1 integron promoter
   7276..6       +  CDS            GmR (across the origin): gentamycin acetyltransferase; aacC1; confers resistance to gentamycin
