[The description below was written by a language model from this plasmid's Addgene catalogue record and pLannotate feature annotations shown in this document.]
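Description:
miniTn7(Gm)PA1/04/03-eyfp-a is a mini-Tn7 delivery plasmid built on the pUC-based backbone pBK-miniTn7-omegaGm and designed to fluorescently tag bacteria by inserting a reporter cassette at their chromosomal Tn7 attachment site. In E. coli it replicates from a high-copy ColE1/pUC origin. The backbone carries an ampicillin resistance gene (bla), and gentamicin is the selection listed for propagation. The region outside the transposon ends also contains an IncP origin of transfer with the adjacent traJ, traK and partial traI relaxosome genes, so the plasmid can be mobilised by conjugation when a helper supplies the remaining transfer functions. Short remnants of lacI, lacZα, rop and bom are cloning leftovers.

The transposable segment lies between the Tn7L and Tn7R ends. Reading from Tn7L, it contains a gentamicin acetyltransferase gene (aacC1) driven by the class 1 integron Pc promoter, followed by the synthetic PA1/04/03-eyfp insert. The promoter itself is not annotated by name in the feature table, but two lac operators sit just upstream of the EYFP coding sequence, in keeping with a lac-type hybrid promoter that would be expected to act constitutively in hosts lacking lac repressor. EYFP is followed by the lambda t0 terminator, a chloramphenicol acetyltransferase gene with a partial cat promoter, and the rrnB T1 terminator before Tn7R. No Tn7 transposase genes are annotated, so transposition functions must be supplied in trans, normally from a helper plasmid. The result is a stable single-copy chromosomal insertion giving gentamicin-resistant, yellow-fluorescent cells. The associated work used such tagged strains to study Pseudomonas aeruginosa biofilm formation.
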