Addgene plasmid #111620: miniTn7(Gm)PA1/04/03-eyfp-a
Purpose: eYFP Fluorescent tagging of bacteria at their Tn7-site
Depositing lab: Tim Tolker-Nielsen. Depositing organization: Danmarks Tekniske Universitet. Publication: Biofilm formation by Pseudomonas aeruginosa wild type, flagella and type IV pili mutants. Klausen M, Heydorn A, Ragas P, Lambertsen L, Aaes-Jorgensen A, Molin S, Tolker-Nielsen T. Mol Microbiol. 2003 Jun;48(6):1511-24. PubMed 12791135.
Backbone
  Vector backbone: pBK-miniTn7-omegaGm (pUC-based)
  Vector type: Bacterial Expression
  Selectable markers: Ampicillin
Growth in bacteria
  Bacterial resistance: Gentamicin, 10 μg/mL
  Growth temperature: 37°C
  Growth strain: DH5alpha
  Copy number: High Copy
Gene/Insert
  Gene/Insert name: PA1/04/03-eyfp
  Species: Synthetic
  Cloning method: Restriction Enzyme; 5′ cloning site Unknown (unknown if destroyed)
Terms and licenses: Academic/Nonprofit Terms; Industry Terms: Not Available to Industry
How to cite: miniTn7(Gm)PA1/04/03-eyfp-a was a gift from Tim Tolker-Nielsen (Addgene plasmid # 111620 ; http://n2t.net/addgene:111620 ; RRID:Addgene_111620)
